>Addgene plasmid #105126 | pFRETvr-2in1-NN | depositor full sequence | sequence record 199617 | pFRETvr-2in1-NN sequence 13397 bps
AAACTGAAGGCGGGAAACGACAATCTGATCCAAGCTCAAGCTAAGCTAGGACTAGCCCTCTGCAGGTCAA
CATGGTGGAGCACGACACTCTCGTCTACTCCAAGAATATCAAAGATACAGTCTCAGAAGACCAGAGGGCT
ATTGAGACTTTTCAACAAAGGGTAATATCGGGAAACCTCCTCGGATTCCATTGCCCAGCTATCTGTCACT
TCATCGAAAGGACAGTAGAAAAGGAAGATGGCTTCTACAAATGCCATCATTGCGATAAAGGAAAGGCTAT
CGTTCAAGATGCCTCTACCGACAGTGGTCCCAAAGATGGACCCCCACCCACGAGGAACATCGTGGAAAAA
GAAGACGTTCCAACCACGTCTTCAAAGCAAGTGGATTGATGTGATATCTCCACTGACGTAAGGGATGACG
CACAATCCCACTATCCTTCGCAAGACCCTTCCTCTATATAAGGAAGTTCATTTCATTTGGAGAGGACCTC
GAGCGCGCGTATTTTTAAACAATTACCAACAACAACAACAAACAACAACAACATTACATTTTACATTCTA
CAACTACATCTAGTATGGTGAGTAAAGGTGAAGAGTTGATTAAAGAGAACATGCATATGAAGTTATACAT
GGAGGGAACTGTCAATAATCACCACTTTAAGTGTACATCAGAGGGTGAGGGAAAGCCATACGAGGGAACC
CAAACTATGAGAATCAAAGTAGTGGAGGGAGGTCCTCTTCCATTTGCTTTTGATATACTAGCAACAAGTT
TCATGTATGGTTCCAGGACCTTCATTAACCATACTCAGGGAATCCCTGACTTCTTTAAACAGTCTTTTCC
TGAAGGTTTTACATGGGAGAGGGTTACCACTTACGAGGACGGTGGAGTCTTGACAGCAACCCAGGACACT
TCATTACAAGATGGATGCCTAATATACAATGTGAAAATTAGGGGTGTGAATTTCCCTAGTAACGGACCAG
TTATGCAGAAGAAAACACTAGGTTGGGAAGCTAATACTGAAATGTTGTACCCTGCCGACGGAGGTTTAGA
AGGTAGATCCGACATGGCCCTTAAGCTAGTCGGAGGTGGACACTTGATCTGTAACTTTAAAACCACATAT
AGGTCTAAGAAGCCAGCAAAGAATCTAAAAATGCCTGGTGTTTACTATGTGGACCATAGACTAGAAAGGA
TAAAAGAAGCAGACAAAGAAACTTACGTGGAGCAACATGAGGTCGCCGTCGCTAGGTATTGCGACTTACC
TTCCAAGCTAGGTCACAAATTGAACAGTAACACTAGTCCTAGAACAAGTTTGTACAAAAAAGCTGAACGA
GAAACGTAAAATGATATAAATATCAATATATTAAATTAGATTTTGCATAAAAAACAGACTACATAATACT
GTAAAACACAACATATCCAGTCACTATGGCGGCCGCATTAGGCACCCCAGGCTTTACACTTTATGCTTCC
GGCTCGTATAATGTGTGGATTTTGAGTTAGGATCCGTCGAGATTTTCAGGAGCTAAGGAAGCTAAAATGG
AGAAAAAAATCACTGGATATACCACCGTTGATATATCCCAATGGCATCGTAAAGAACATTTTGAGGCATT
TCAGTCAGTTGCTCAATGTACCTATAACCAGACCGTTCAGCTGGATATTACGGCCTTTTTAAAGACCGTA
AAGAAAAATAAGCACAAGTTTTATCCGGCCTTTATTCACATTCTTGCCCGCCTGATGAATGCTCATCCGG
AATTCCGTATGGCAATGAAAGACGGTGAGCTGGTGATATGGGATAGTGTTCACCCTTGTTACACCGTTTT
CCATGAGCAAACTGAAACGTTTTCATCGCTCTGGAGTGAATACCACGACGATTTCCGGCAGTTTCTACAC
ATATATTCGCAAGATGTGGCGTGTTACGGTGAAAACCTGGCCTATTTCCCTAAAGGGTTTATTGAGAATA
TGTTTTTCGTCTCAGCCAATCCCTGGGTGAGTTTCACCAGTTTTGATTTAAACGTGGCCAATATGGACAA
CTTCTTCGCCCCCGTTTTCACCATGGGCAAATATTATACGCAAGGCGACAAGGTGCTGATGCCGCTGGCG
ATTCAGGTTCATCATGCCGTTTGTGATGGCTTCCATGTCGGCAGAATGCTTAATGAATTACAACAGTACT
GCGATGAGTGGCAGGGCGGGGCGTAAAGATCTGGATCCGGCTTACTAAAAGCCAGATAACAGTATGCGTA
TTTGCGCGCTGATTTTTGCGGTATAAGAATATATACTGATATGTATACCCGAAGTATGTCAAAAAGAGGT
ATGCTATGAAGCAGCGTATTACAGTGACAGTTGACAGCGACAGCTATCAGTTGCTCAAGGCATATATGAT
GTCAATATCTCCGGTCTGGTAAGCACAACCATGCAGAATGAAGCCCGTCGTCTGCGTGCCGAACGCTGGA
AAGCGGAAAATCAGGAAGGGATGGCTGAGGTCGCCCGGTTTATTGAAATGAACGGCTCTTTTGCTGACGA
GAACAGGGGCTGGTGAAATGCAGTTTAAGGTTTACACCTATAAAAGAGAGAGCCGTTATCGTCTGTTTGT
GGATGTACAGAGTGATATTATTGACACGCCCGGGCGACGGATGGTGATCCCCCTGGCCAGTGCACGTCTG
CTGTCAGATAAAGTCTCCCGTGAACTTTACCCGGTGGTGCATATCGGGGATGAAAGCTGGCGCATGATGA
CCACCGATATGGCCAGTGTGCCGGTCTCCGTTATCGGGGAAGAAGTGGCTGATCTCAGCCACCGCGAAAA
TGACATCAAAAACGCCATTAACCTGATGTTCTGGGGAATATAAATGTCAGGCTCCCTTATACACAGCCAG
TCTGCAGGTCGACCATAGTGACTGGATATGTTGTGTTTTACAGTATTATGTAGTCTGTTTTTTATGCAAA
ATCTAATTTAATATATTGATATTTATATCATTTTACGTTTCTCGTTCAACTTTTCTATACAAAGTTGGTC
AATTGTTAGGCGGTGGATCTCTCGAGCAGAAGTTGATCTCAGAGGAGGACCTCGAGCAGAAGTTGATCTC
AGAGGAGGACTTATAAGCGGCCATGCTAGAGTCCGCAAAAATCACCAGTCTCTCTCTACAAATCTATCTC
TCTCTATTTTTCTCCAGAATAATGTGTGAGTAGTTCCCAGATAAGGGAATTAGGGTTCTTATAGGGTTTC
GCTCATGTGTTGAGCATATAAGAAACCCTTAGTATGTATTTGTATTTGTAAAATACTTCTATCAATAAAA
TTTCTAATTCCTAAAACCAAAATCCAGTGAAGGGCTCGCACGTGCGGAGCTCCGTACCCTCTGCAGGTCA
ACATGGTGGAGCACGACACTCTCGTCTACTCCAAGAATATCAAAGATACAGTCTCAGAAGACCAGAGGGC
TATTGAGACTTTTCAACAAAGGGTAATATCGGGAAACCTCCTCGGATTCCATTGCCCAGCTATCTGTCAC
TTCATCGAAAGGACAGTAGAAAAGGAAGATGGCTTCTACAAATGCCATCATTGCGATAAAGGAAAGGCTA
TCGTTCAAGATGCCTCTACCGACAGTGGTCCCAAAGATGGACCCCCACCCACGAGGAACATCGTGGAAAA
AGAAGACGTTCCAACCACGTCTTCAAAGCAAGTGGATTGATGTGATATCTCCACTGACGTAAGGGATGAC
GCACAATCCCACTATCCTTCGCAAGACCCTTCCTCTATATAAGGAAGTTCATTTCATTTGGAGAGGACCT
CGAGCGCGCGTATTTTTAAACAATTACCAACAACAACAACAAACAACAACAACATTACATTTTACATTCT
ACAACTACATCTAGTATGGTGAGCAAGGGCGAGGAGCTGTTCACCGGGGTGGTGCCCATCCTGGTCGAGC
TGGACGGCGACGTAAACGGCCACAAGTTCAGCGTGTCCGGCGAGGGCGAGGGCGATGCCACCTACGGCAA
GCTGACCCTGAAGCTGATCTGCACCACCGGCAAGCTGCCCGTGCCCTGGCCCACCCTCGTGACCACCCTG
GGCTACGGCCTGCAGTGCTTCGCCCGCTACCCCGACCACATGAAGCAGCACGACTTCTTCAAGTCCGCCA
TGCCCGAAGGCTACGTCCAGGAGCGCACCATCTTCTTCAAGGACGACGGCAACTACAAGACCCGCGCCGA
GGTGAAGTTCGAGGGCGACACCCTGGTGAACCGCATCGAGCTGAAGGGCATCGACTTCAAGGAGGACGGC
AACATCCTGGGGCACAAGCTGGAGTACAACTACAACAGCCACAACGTCTATATCACCGCCGACAAGCAGA
AGAACGGCATCAAGGCCAACTTCAAGATCCGCCACAACATCGAGGACGGCGGCGTGCAGCTCGCCGACCA
CTACCAGCAGAACACCCCCATCGGCGACGGCCCCGTGCTGCTGCCCGACAACCACTACCTGAGCTACCAG
TCCAAGCTGAGCAAGGATCCCAACGAGAAGCGCGATCACATGGTCCTGCTGGAGTTCGTGACCGCCGCCG
GGATCACTCTCGGCATGGACGAGCTGTACAAAAGTAACACTAGTCAATTGGCAACTTTGTATAATAAAGT
TGAACGAGAAACGTAAAATGATATAAATATCAATATATTAAATTAGATTTTGCATAAAAAACAGACTACA
TAATACTGTAAAACACAACATATCCAGTCACTATGGCGGCCGCGGGCTCACTCATTAGGCACCCCAGGCT
TTACACTTTATGCTTCCGGCTCGTATGTTGTGTGGAATTGTGAGCGGATAACAATTTCACACAGGAAACA
GCTATGACCATGATTACCCCGTCCCTGCACGCCTGTCGTTCAACCCTGGAAGATCCGCGTGTCCCGAGTT
CTAACAGTCTGGCCGTCGTTCTGCAGCGTCGCGATTGGGAAAACCCGGGCGTGACCCAACTGAATCGTCT
GGCGGCCCATCCGCCGTTTGCGTCGTGGCGTAACTCAGAAGAAGCCCGTACCGACCGTCCGTCTCAACAA
CTGCGCTCCTAACACTATAAAAAGCTGATGCAGACGGGGCTTTTTTCTGCAGGTCGACCATAGTGACTGG
ATATGTTGTGTTTTACAGTATTATGTAGTCTGTTTTTTATGCAAAATCTAATTTAATATATTGATATTTA
TATCATTTTACGTTTCTCGTTCAGCTTTCTTGTACAAAGTGGTGTCTAGGTTACCAGTATACCCTTATGA
TGTTCCTGATTATGCTGGTTACCCTTACGATGTTCCTGATTACGCAGGATCTGTATACCCTTACGATGTT
CCAGATTATGCCTAAGCGGCCATGCTAGAGTCCGCAAAAATCACCAGTCTCTCTCTACAAATCTATCTCT
CTCTATTTTTCTCCAGAATAATGTGTGAGTAGTTCCCAGATAAGGGAATTAGGGTTCTTATAGGGTTTCG
CTCATGTGTTGAGCATATAAGAAACCCTTAGTATGTATTTGTATTTGTAAAATACTTCTATCAATAAAAT
TTCTAATTCCTAAAACCAAAATCCAGTGAAGGGTAGATCATGAGCGGAGAATTAAGGGAGTCACGTTATG
ACCCCCGCCGATGACGCGGGACAAGCCGTTTTACGTTTGGAACTGACAGAACCGCAACGTTGAAGGAGCC
ACTGAGCGCGGGTTTCTGGAGTTTAATGAGCTAAGCACATACGTCAGAAACCATTATTGCGCGTTCAAAA
GTCGCCTAAGGTCACTATCATCTAGCAAATATTTCTTGTCAAAAATGCTCCACTGACGTTCCATAAATTC
CCCTCGGTATCCAATTAGAGTCTCATATTCACTCTCAACTCGATCGAGGGGATCTACCATGAGTCCAGAA
AGGAGACCAGCAGATATTAGGAGAGCAACCGAAGCAGATATGCCAGCAGTTTGCACCATTGTGAACCATT
ACATCGAGACTTCTACAGTTAATTTTAGGACTGAACCTCAAGAGCCACAGGAATGGACAGATGATCTCGT
GAGATTAAGGGAAAGATACCCTTGGCTTGTTGCTGAGGTGGATGGAGAAGTTGCAGGTATTGCTTACGCA
GGACCTTGGAAGGCTAGAAACGCTTATGATTGGACTGCTGAGTCTACCGTTTACGTGTCACCTAGACATC
AAAGAACCGGACTTGGTTCAACCTTGTATACTCACCTTTTGAAGTCTCTTGAAGCTCAGGGATTCAAATC
TGTTGTGGCTGTTATCGGTTTGCCTAATGATCCAAGTGTGAGAATGCATGAAGCTCTCGGATACGCACCA
AGGGGTATGTTAAGAGCTGCTGGATTTAAACATGGTAACTGGCACGATGTTGGTTTCTGGCAGTTAGATT
TCAGTTTACCAGTTCCACCAAGACCAGTGCTTCCAGTGACCGAGATTTGACCCGGGCTAGAGTCAAGCAG
ATCGTTCAAACATTTGGCAATAAAGTTTCTTAATATTGAATCCTGTTGCCGGTCTTGCGATGATTATCAT
ATAATTTCTGTTGAATTACGTTAAGCATGTAATAATTAACATGTAATGCATGACGTTATTTATGAGATGG
GTTTTTATGATTAGAGTCCCGCAATTATACATTTAATACGCGATAGAAAACAAAATATAGCGCGCAAACT
AGGATAAATTATCGCGCGCGGTGTCATCTATGTTACTAGATCGACCGGCATGAAGCTGAGTTAACGATGT
AAGTCCTCAATTCGGCGTTAATTCAGTACATTAAAAACGTCCGCAATGTGTTATTAAGTTGTCTAAGCGT
CAATTTGTTTACACCACAATATATCCTGCCACCAGCCAGCCAACAGCTCCCCGACCGGCAGCTCGGCACA
AAATCACCACTCGATACAGGCAGCCCATCAGTCCGGGACGGCGTCAGCGGGAGAGCCGTTGTAAGGCGGC
AGACTTTGCTCATGTTACCGATGCTATTCGGAAGAACGGCAACTAAGCTGCCGGGTTTGAAACACGGATG
ATCTCGCGGAGGGTAGCATGTTGATTGTAACGATGACAGAGCGTTGCTGCCTGTGATCAATTCGGGCACG
AACCCAGTGGACATAAGCCTGTTCGGTTCGTAAGCTGTAATGCAAGTAGCGTATGCGCTCACGCAACTGG
TCCAGAACCTTGACCGAACGCAGCGGTGGTAACGGCGCAGTGGCGGTTTTCATGGCTTGTTATGACTGTT
TTTTTGGGGTACAGTCTATGCCTCGGGCATCCAAGCAGCAAGCGCGTTACGCCGTGGGTCGATGTTTGAT
GTTATGGAGCAGCAACGATGTTACGCAGCAGGGCAGTCGCCCTAAAACAAAGTTAAACATCATGGGGGAA
GCGGTGATCGCCGAAGTATCGACTCAACTATCAGAGGTAGTTGGCGTCATCGAGCGCCATCTCGAACCGA
CGTTGCTGGCCGTACATTTGTACGGCTCCGCAGTGGATGGCGGCCTGAAGCCACACAGTGATATTGATTT
GCTGGTTACGGTGACCGTAAGGCTTGATGAAACAACGCGGCGAGCTTTGATCAACGACCTTTTGGAAACT
TCGGCTTCCCCTGGAGAGAGCGAGATTCTCCGCGCTGTAGAAGTCACCATTGTTGTGCACGACGACATCA
TTCCGTGGCGTTATCCAGCTAAGCGCGAACTGCAATTTGGAGAATGGCAGCGCAATGACATTCTTGCAGG
TATCTTCGAGCCAGCCACGATCGACATTGATCTGGCTATCTTGCTGACAAAAGCAAGAGAACATAGCGTT
GCCTTGGTAGGTCCAGCGGCGGAGGAACTCTTTGATCCGGTTCCTGAACAGGATCTATTTGAGGCGCTAA
ATGAAACCTTAACGCTATGGAACTCGCCGCCCGACTGGGCTGGCGATGAGCGAAATGTAGTGCTTACGTT
GTCCCGCATTTGGTACAGCGCAGTAACCGGCAAAATCGCGCCGAAGGATGTCGCTGCCGACTGGGCAATG
GAGCGCCTGCCGGCCCAGTATCAGCCCGTCATACTTGAAGCTAGACAGGCTTATCTTGGACAAGAAGAAG
ATCGCTTGGCCTCGCGCGCAGATCAGTTGGAAGAATTTGTCCACTACGTGAAAGGCGAGATCACCAAGGT
AGTCGGCAAATAATGTCTAGCTAGAAATTCGTTCAAGCCGACGCCGCTTCGCGGCGCGGCTTAACTCAAG
CGTTAGATGCACTAAGCACATAATTGCTCACAGCCAAACTATCAGGTCAAGTCTGCTTTTATTATTTTTA
AGCGTGCATAATAAGCCCTACACAAATTGGGAGATATATCATGCATGACCAAAATCCCTTAACGTGAGTT
TTCGTTCCACTGAGCGTCAGACCCCGTAGAAAAGATCAAAGGATCTTCTTGAGATCCTTTTTTTCTGCGC
GTAATCTGCTGCTTGCAAACAAAAAAACCACCGCTACCAGCGGTGGTTTGTTTGCCGGATCAAGAGCTAC
CAACTCTTTTTCCGAAGGTAACTGGCTTCAGCAGAGCGCAGATACCAAATACTGTCCTTCTAGTGTAGCC
GTAGTTAGGCCACCACTTCAAGAACTCTGTAGCACCGCCTACATACCTCGCTCTGCTAATCCTGTTACCA
GTGGCTGCTGCCAGTGGCGATAAGTCGTGTCTTACCGGGTTGGACTCAAGACGATAGTTACCGGATAAGG
CGCAGCGGTCGGGCTGAACGGGGGGTTCGTGCACACAGCCCAGCTTGGAGCGAACGACCTACACCGAACT
GAGATACCTACAGCGTGAGCTATGAGAAAGCGCCACGCTTCCCGAAGGGAGAAAGGCGGACAGGTATCCG
GTAAGCGGCAGGGTCGGAACAGGAGAGCGCACGAGGGAGCTTCCAGGGGGAAACGCCTGGTATCTTTATA
GTCCTGTCGGGTTTCGCCACCTCTGACTTGAGCGTCGATTTTTGTGATGCTCGTCAGGGGGGCGGAGCCT
ATGGAAAAACGCCAGCAACGCGGCCTTTTTACGGTTCCTGGCCTTTTGCTGGCCTTTTGCTCACATGTTC
TTTCCTGCGTTATCCCCTGATTCTGTGGATAACCGTATTACCGCCTTTGAGTGAGCTGATACCGCTCGCC
GCAGCCGAACGACCGAGCGCAGCGAGTCAGTGAGCGAGGAAGCGGAAGAGCGCCTGATGCGGTATTTTCT
CCTTACGCATCTGTGCGGTATTTCACACCGCATATGGTGCACTCTCAGTACAATCTGCTCTGATGCCGCA
TAGTTAAGCCAGTATACACTCCGCTATCGCTACGTGACTGGGTCATGGCTGCGCCCCGACACCCGCCAAC
ACCCGCTGACGCGCCCTGACGGGCTTGTCTGCTCCCGGCATCCGCTTACAGACAAGCTGTGACCGTCTCC
GGGAGCTGCATGTGTCAGAGGTTTTCACCGTCATCACCGAAACGCGCGAGGCAGGGTGCCTTGATGTGGG
CGCCGGCGGTCGAGTGGCGACGGCGCGGCTTGTCCGCGCCCTGGTAGATTGCCTGGCCGTAGGCCAGCCA
TTTTTGAGCGGCCAGCGGCCGCGATAGGCCGACGCGAAGCGGCGGGGCGTAGGGAGCGCAGCGACCGAAG
GGTAGGCGCTTTTTGCAGCTCTTCGGCTGTGCGCTGGCCAGACAGTTATGCACAGGCCAGGCGGGTTTTA
AGAGTTTTAATAAGTTTTAAAGAGTTTTAGGCGGAAAAATCGCCTTTTTTCTCTTTTATATCAGTCACTT
ACATGTGTGACCGGTTCCCAATGTACGGCTTTGGGTTCCCAATGTACGGGTTCCGGTTCCCAATGTACGG
CTTTGGGTTCCCAATGTACGTGCTATCCACAGGAAAGAGACCTTTTCGACCTTTTTCCCCTGCTAGGGCA
ATTTGCCCTAGCATCTGCTCCGTACATTAGGAACCGGCGGATGCTTCGCCCTCGATCAGGTTGCGGTAGC
GCATGACTAGGATCGGGCCAGCCTGCCCCGCCTCCTCCTTCAAATCGTACTCCGGCAGGTCATTTGACCC
GATCAGCTTGCGCACGGTGAAACAGAACTTCTTGAACTCTCCGGCGCTGCCACTGCGTTCGTAGATCGTC
TTGAACAACCATCTGGCTTCTGCCTTGCCTGCGGCGCGGCGTGCCAGGCGGTAGAGAAAACGGCCGATGC
CGGGATCGATCAAAAAGTAATCGGGGTGAACCGTCAGCACGTCCGGGTTCTTGCCTTCTGTGATCTCGCG
GTACATCCAATCAGCTAGCTCGATCTCGATGTACTCCGGCCGCCCGGTTTCGCTCTTTACGATCTTGTAG
CGGCTAATCAAGGCTTCACCCTCGGATACCGTCACCAGGCGGCCGTTCTTGGCCTTCTTCGTACGCTGCA
TGGCAACGTGCGTGGTGTTTAACCGAATGCAGGTTTCTACCAGGTCGTCTTTCTGCTTTCCGCCATCGGC
TCGCCGGCAGAACTTGAGTACGTCCGCAACGTGTGGACGGAACACGCGGCCGGGCTTGTCTCCCTTCCCT
TCCCGGTATCGGTTCATGGATTCGGTTAGATGGGAAACCGCCATCAGTACCAGGTCGTAATCCCACACAC
TGGCCATGCCGGCCGGCCCTGCGGAAACCTCTACGTGCCCGTCTGGAAGCTCGTAGCGGATCACCTCGCC
AGCTCGTCGGTCACGCTTCGACAGACGGAAAACGGCCACGTCCATGATGCTGCGACTATCGCGGGTGCCC
ACGTCATAGAGCATCGGAACGAAAAAATCTGGTTGCTCGTCGCCCTTGGGCGGCTTCCTAATCGACGGCG
CACCGGCTGCCGGCGGTTGCCGGGATTCTTTGCGGATTCGATCAGCGGCCGCTTGCCACGATTCACCGGG
GCGTGCTTCTGCCTCGATGCGTTGCCGCTGGGCGGCCTGCGCGGCCTTCAACTTCTCCACCAGGTCATCA
CCCAGCGCCGCGCCGATTTGTACCGGGCCGGATGGTTTGCGACCGCTCACGCCGATTCCTCGGGCTTGGG
GGTTCCAGTGCCATTGCAGGGCCGGCAGACAACCCAGCCGCTTACGCCTGGCCAACCGCCCGTTCCTCCA
CACATGGGGCATTCCACGGCGTCGGTGCCTGGTTGTTCTTGATTTTCCATGCCGCCTCCTTTAGCCGCTA
AAATTCATCTACTCATTTATTCATTTGCTCATTTACTCTGGTAGCTGCGCGATGTATTCAGATAGCAGCT
CGGTAATGGTCTTGCCTTGGCGTACCGCGTACATCTTCAGCTTGGTGTGATCCTCCGCCGGCAACTGAAA
GTTGACCCGCTTCATGGCTGGCGTGTCTGCCAGGCTGGCCAACGTTGCAGCCTTGCTGCTGCGTGCGCTC
GGACGGCCGGCACTTAGCGTGTTTGTGCTTTTGCTCATTTTCTCTTTACCTCATTAACTCAAATGAGTTT
TGATTTAATTTCAGCGGCCAGCGCCTGGACCTCGCGGGCAGCGTCGCCCTCGGGTTCTGATTCAAGAACG
GTTGTGCCGGCGGCGGCAGTGCCTGGGTAGCTCACGCGCTGCGTGATACGGGACTCAAGAATGGGCAGCT
CGTACCCGGCCAGCGCCTCGGCAACCTCACCGCCGATGCGCGTGCCTTTGATCGCCCGCGACACGACAAA
GGCCGCTTGTAGCCTTCCATCCGTGACCTCAATGCGCTGCTTAACCAGCTCCACCAGGTCGGCGGTGGCC
CATATGTCGTAAGGGCTTGGCTGCACCGGAATCAGCACGAAGTCGGCTGCCTTGATCGCGGACACAGCCA
AGTCCGCCGCCTGGGGCGCTCCGTCGATCACTACGAAGTCGCGCCGGCCGATGGCCTTCACGTCGCGGTC
AATCGTCGGGCGGTCGATGCCGACAACGGTTAGCGGTTGATCTTCCCGCACGGCCGCCCAATCGCGGGCA
CTGCCCTGGGGATCGGAATCGACTAACAGAACATCGGCCCCGGCGAGTTGCAGGGCGCGGGCTAGATGGG
TTGCGATGGTCGTCTTGCCTGACCCGCCTTTCTGGTTAAGTACAGCGATAACCTTCATGCGTTCCCCTTG
CGTATTTGTTTATTTACTCATCGCATCATATACGCAGCGACCGCATGACGCAAGCTGTTTTACTCAAATA
CACATCACCTTTTTAGACGGCGGCGCTCGGTTTCTTCAGCGGCCAAGCTGGCCGGCCAGGCCGCCAGCTT
GGCATCAGACAAACCGGCCAGGATTTCATGCAGCCGCACGGTTGAGACGTGCGCGGGCGGCTCGAACACG
TACCCGGCCGCGATCATCTCCGCCTCGATCTCTTCGGTAATGAAAAACGGTTCGTCCTGGCCGTCCTGGT
GCGGTTTCATGCTTGTTCCTCTTGGCGTTCATTCTCGGCGGCCGCCAGGGCGTCGGCCTCGGTCAATGCG
TCCTCACGGAAGGCACCGCGCCGCCTGGCCTCGGTGGGCGTCACTTCCTCGCTGCGCTCAAGTGCGCGGT
ACAGGGTCGAGCGATGCACGCCAAGCAGTGCAGCCGCCTCTTTCACGGTGCGGCCTTCCTGGTCGATCAG
CTCGCGGGCGTGCGCGATCTGTGCCGGGGTGAGGGTAGGGCGGGGGCCAAACTTCACGCCTCGGGCCTTG
GCGGCCTCGCGCCCGCTCCGGGTGCGGTCGATGATTAGGGAACGCTCGAACTCGGCAATGCCGGCGAACA
CGGTCAACACCATGCGGCCGGCCGGCGTGGTGGTGTCGGCCCACGGCTCTGCCAGGCTACGCAGGCCCGC
GCCGGCCTCCTGGATGCGCTCGGCAATGTCCAGTAGGTCGCGGGTGCTGCGGGCCAGGCGGTCTAGCCTG
GTCACTGTCACAACGTCGCCAGGGCGTAGGTGGTCAAGCATCCTGGCCAGCTCCGGGCGGTCGCGCCTGG
TGCCGGTGATCTTCTCGGAAAACAGCTTGGTGCAGCCGGCCGCGTGCAGTTCGGCCCGTTGGTTGGTCAA
GTCCTGGTCGTCGGTGCTGACGCGGGCATAGCCCAGCAGGCCAGCGGCGGCGCTCTTGTTCATGGCGTAA
TGTCTCCGGTTCTAGTCGCAAGTATTCTACTTTATGCGACTAAAACACGCGACAAGAAAACGCCAGGAAA
AGGGCAGGGCGGCAGCCTGTCGCGTAACTTAGGACTTGTGCGACATGTCGTTTTCAGAAGACGGCTGCAC
TGAACGTCAGAAGCCGACTGCACTATAGCAGCGGAGGGGTTGGATCAAAGTACTTTAAAGTACTTTAAAG
TACTTTAAAGTACTTTGATCCCGAGGGGAACCCTGTGGTTGGCATGCACATACAAATGGACGAACGGATA
AACCTTTTCACGCCCTTTTAAATATCCGATTATTCTAATAAACGCTCTTTTCTCTTAGGTTTACCCGCCA
ATATATCCTGTCAAACACTGATAGTTT
Features (pLannotate 1.2.2; 36 found; start..end, strand, type, name):
    143..487     +  promoter       CaMV 35S promoter: strong constitutive promoter from cauliflower mosaic virus
    440..486     +  promoter       minimal CaMV 35S promoter: minimal 35S promoter from cauliflower mosaic virus
    575..1285    +  CDS            rsTagRFP: rsTagRFP is a photoswitchable red fluorescent protein published in 2012, derived from Entacmaea quadricolor. It has high acid sensitivity.
   1304..1428    +  protein_bind   attR1: mutant version of attR; recombination site for the Gateway® LR reaction LR Clonase™
   1453..1483    +  promoter       lac UV5 promoter: E. coli lac promoter with an "up" mutation
   1507..1536    +  promoter       cat promoter (fragment): promoter of the E. coli cat gene encoding chloramphenicol acetyltransferase
   1537..2196    +  CDS            CmR: chloramphenicol acetyltransferase; cat; confers resistance to chloramphenicol
   2375..2533    +  CDS            ccdA (fragment): CCDA_ECO57 - Also known as H, letA. Experimental evidence at protein level: Swiss-Prot protein existence level 1. Antitoxin component of a type II toxin-antitoxin (TA) system which inhibits the post-segregational killing (PSK) of plasmid-free cells, also referred to as a plasmid addiction system. Binds to and blocks the activity of CcdB; will also remove bound CcdB protein from the CcdB-GyrA complex by forming a CcdA-CcdB complex, a process termed rejuvenation. Functions as a transcriptional corepressor for the ccdAB operon, repression also requires CcdB (By similarity). From Escherichia coli
   2538..2840    +  CDS            ccdB: CCDB_ECOLI - Also known as G, letB, letD. Experimental evidence at protein level: Swiss-Prot protein existence level 1. Toxic component of a type II toxin-antitoxin (TA) system, functioning in plasmid maintainence. Responsible for the post- segregational killing (PSK) of plasmid-free cells, also referred to as a plasmid addiction system. Half-life of over 2 hours. Cell killing by CcdB is accompanied by filamentation, defects in chromosome and plasmid segregation, defects in cell division, formation of anucleate cells, decreased DNA synthesis and plasmid loss. Interferes with the activity of DN
   2884..3008    -  protein_bind   attR4: mutant version of attR; recombination site for the Gateway® LR reaction LR Clonase™
   3159..3318    +  polyA_signal   CaMV poly(A) signal (fragment): cauliflower mosaic virus polyadenylation signal
   3434..3778    +  promoter       CaMV 35S promoter: strong constitutive promoter from cauliflower mosaic virus
   3731..3777    +  promoter       minimal CaMV 35S promoter: minimal 35S promoter from cauliflower mosaic virus
   3866..4582    +  CDS            mVenus: mVenus is a basic (constitutively fluorescent) yellow fluorescent protein published in 2006, derived from Aequorea victoria. It is reported to be a rapidly-maturing monomer with moderate acid sensitivity.
   4602..4725    +  protein_bind   attR3: mutant version of attR; recombination site for the Gateway® LR reaction LR Clonase™
   4760..4790    +  promoter       lac promoter: promoter for the E. coli lac operon
   4794..4816    +  protein_bind   lac operator (fragment): The lac repressor binds to the lac operator to inhibit transcription in E. coli. This inhibition can be relieved by adding lactose or isopropyl-β-D-thiogalactopyranoside (IPTG). lac repressor encoded by lacI
   4834..5049    +  CDS            lacZ (fragment): BGAL_ECOLI - Experimental evidence at protein level: Swiss-Prot protein existence level 1. From Escherichia coli (strain K12).
   5099..5223    -  protein_bind   attR2: mutant version of attR; recombination site for the Gateway® LR reaction LR Clonase™
   5306..5328    +  CDS            3xHA (fragment): three tandem HA epitope tags
   5398..5557    +  polyA_signal   CaMV poly(A) signal (fragment): cauliflower mosaic virus polyadenylation signal
   5649..5827    +  promoter       NOS promoter: nopaline synthase promoter
   5869..6417    +  CDS            bar: PAT_STRHY - Experimental evidence at protein level: Swiss-Prot protein existence level 1. Inactivates phosphinothricin (PPT) by transfer of an acetyl group from acetyl CoA. Can also acetylate demethylphosphinothricin but not PTT or glutamate. This enzyme is an effector of phosphinothricin tripeptide (PTT or bialaphos) resistance. From Streptomyces hygroscopicus. Introduced by genetic manipulation and expressed in glufosinate-tolerant maize by Dekalb Genetics.
   6440..6692    +  terminator     NOS terminator: nopaline synthase terminator and poly(A) signal
   6797..6821    -  misc_feature   LB T-DNA repeat: left border repeat from nopaline C58 T-DNA
   7080..7103    +  promoter       Pc promoter (fragment): intI1 (promoter lies within the coding sequence); class 1 integron promoter
   7279..7335    +  CDS            GmR (fragment): gentamycin acetyltransferase; aacC1; confers resistance to gentamycin
   7346..8133    +  CDS            SmR (fragment): aminoglycoside adenylyltransferase (Murphy, 1985); aadA; confers resistance to spectinomycin and streptomycin
   8379..8967    +  rep_origin     ori: high-copy-number ColE1/pMB1/pBR322/pUC origin of replication
   9153..9293    -  misc_feature   bom: basis of mobility region from pBR322
   9395..9434    -  CDS            rop (fragment): Rop protein, which maintains plasmids at low copy number; rop
   9637..9831    -  rep_origin     pVS1 oriV: origin of replication for the Pseudomonas plasmid pVS1 (Heeb et al., 2000)
   9897..10970   -  CDS            pVS1 RepA: replication protein from the Pseudomonas plasmid pVS1 (Heeb et al., 2000)
  11399..12028   -  CDS            pVS1 StaA: stability protein from the Pseudomonas plasmid pVS1 (Heeb et al., 2000)
  12588..12989   -  CDS            Y4CG_SINFN (fragment): Protein inferred from homology: Swiss-Prot protein existence level 3. From Sinorhizobium fredii (strain NBRC 101917 / NGR234).
  13359..13383   -  misc_feature   RB T-DNA repeat: right border repeat from nopaline C58 T-DNA
