>Addgene plasmid #105126 | pFRETvr-2in1-NN | addgene full sequence | sequence record 204285 | Addgene NGS Result
AAACTGAAGGCGGGAAACGACAATCTGATCCAAGCTCAAGCTAAGCTAGGACTAGCCCTCTGCAGGTCAA
CATGGTGGAGCACGACACTCTCGTCTACTCCAAGAATATCAAAGATACAGTCTCAGAAGACCAGAGGGCT
ATTGAGACTTTTCAACAAAGGGTAATATCGGGAAACCTCCTCGGATTCCATTGCCCAGCTATCTGTCACT
TCATCGAAAGGACAGTAGAAAAGGAAGATGGCTTCTACAAATGCCATCATTGCGATAAAGGAAAGGCTAT
CGTTCAAGATGCCTCTACCGACAGTGGTCCCAAAGATGGACCCCCACCCACGAGGAACATCGTGGAAAAA
GAAGACGTTCCAACCACGTCTTCAAAGCAAGTGGATTGATGTGATATCTCCACTGACGTAAGGGATGACG
CACAATCCCACTATCCTTCGCAAGACCCTTCCTCTATATAAGGAAGTTCATTTCATTTGGAGAGGACCTC
GAGCGCGCGTATTTTTAAACAATTACCAACAACAACAACAAACAACAACAACATTACATTTTACATTCTA
CAACTACATCTAGTATGGTGAGTAAAGGTGAAGAGTTGATTAAAGAGAACATGCATATGAAGTTATACAT
GGAGGGAACTGTCAATAATCACCACTTTAAGTGTACATCAGAGGGTGAGGGAAAGCCATACGAGGGAACC
CAAACTATGAGAATCAAAGTAGTGGAGGGAGGTCCTCTTCCATTTGCTTTTGATATACTAGCAACAAGTT
TCATGTATGGTTCCAGGACCTTCATTAACCATACTCAGGGAATCCCTGACTTCTTTAAACAGTCTTTTCC
TGAAGGTTTTACATGGGAGAGGGTTACCACTTACGAGGACGGTGGAGTCTTGACAGCAACCCAGGACACT
TCATTACAAGATGGATGCCTAATATACAATGTGAAAATTAGGGGTGTGAATTTCCCTAGTAACGGACCAG
TTATGCAGAAGAAAACACTAGGTTGGGAAGCTAATACTGAAATGTTGTACCCTGCCGACGGAGGTTTAGA
AGGTAGATCCGACATGGCCCTTAAGCTAGTCGGAGGTGGACACTTGATCTGTAACTTTAAAACCACATAT
AGGTCTAAGAAGCCAGCAAAGAATCTAAAAATGCCTGGTGTTTACTATGTGGACCATAGACTAGAAAGGA
TAAAAGAAGCAGACAAAGAAACTTACGTGGAGCAACATGAGGTCGCCGTCGCTAGGTATTGCGACTTACC
TTCCAAGCTAGGTCACAAATTGAACAGTAACACTAGTCCTAGAACAAGTTTGTACAAAAAAGCTGAACGA
GAAACGTAAAATGATATAAATATCAATATATTAAATTAGATTTTGCATAAAAAACAGACTACATAATACT
GTAAAACACAACATATCCAGTCACTATGGCGGCCGCATTAGGCACCCCAGGCTTTACACTTTATGCTTCC
GGCTCGTATAATGTGTGGATTTTGAGTTAGGATCCGTCGAGATTTTCAGGAGCTAAGGAAGCTAAAATGG
AGAAAAAAATCACTGGATATACCACCGTTGATATATCCCAATGGCATCGTAAAGAACATTTTGAGGCATT
TCAGTCAGTTGCTCAATGTACCTATAACCAGACCGTTCAGCTGGATATTACGGCCTTTTTAAAGACCGTA
AAGAAAAATAAGCACAAGTTTTATCCGGCCTTTATTCACATTCTTGCCCGCCTGATGAATGCTCATCCGG
AATTCCGTATGGCAATGAAAGACGGTGAGCTGGTGATATGGGATAGTGTTCACCCTTGTTACACCGTTTT
CCATGAGCAAACTGAAACGTTTTCATCGCTCTGGAGTGAATACCACGACGATTTCCGGCAGTTTCTACAC
ATATATTCGCAAGATGTGGCGTGTTACGGTGAAAACCTGGCCTATTTCCCTAAAGGGTTTATTGAGAATA
TGTTTTTCGTCTCAGCCAATCCCTGGGTGAGTTTCACCAGTTTTGATTTAAACGTGGCCAATATGGACAA
CTTCTTCGCCCCCGTTTTCACCATGGGCAAATATTATACGCAAGGCGACAAGGTGCTGATGCCGCTGGCG
ATTCAGGTTCATCATGCCGTTTGTGATGGCTTCCATGTCGGCAGAATGCTTAATGAATTACAACAGTACT
GCGATGAGTGGCAGGGCGGGGCGTAAAGATCTGGATCCGGCTTACTAAAAGCCAGATAACAGTATGCGTA
TTTGCGCGCTGATTTTTGCGGTATAAGAATATATACTGATATGTATACCCGAAGTATGTCAAAAAGAGGT
ATGCTATGAAGCAGCGTATTACAGTGACAGTTGACAGCGACAGCTATCAGTTGCTCAAGGCATATATGAT
GTCAATATCTCCGGTCTGGTAAGCACAACCATGCAGAATGAAGCCCGTCGTCTGCGTGCCGAACGCTGGA
AAGCGGAAAATCAGGAAGGGATGGCTGAGGTCGCCCGGTTTATTGAAATGAACGGCTCTTTTGCTGACGA
GAACAGGGGCTGGTGAAATGCAGTTTAAGGTTTACACCTATAAAAGAGAGAGCCGTTATCGTCTGTTTGT
GGATGTACAGAGTGATATTATTGACACGCCCGGGCGACGGATGGTGATCCCCCTGGCCAGTGCACGTCTG
CTGTCAGATAAAGTCTCCCGTGAACTTTACCCGGTGGTGCATATCGGGGATGAAAGCTGGCGCATGATGA
CCACCGATATGGCCAGTGTGCCGGTCTCCGTTATCGGGGAAGAAGTGGCTGATCTCAGCCACCGCGAAAA
TGACATCAAAAACGCCATTAACCTGATGTTCTGGGGAATATAAATGTCAGGCTCCCTTATACACAGCCAG
TCTGCAGGTCGACCATAGTGACTGGATATGTTGTGTTTTACAGTATTATGTAGTCTGTTTTTTATGCAAA
ATCTAATTTAATATATTGATATTTATATCATTTTACGTTTCTCGTTCAACTTTTCTATACAAAGTTGGTC
AATTGTTAGGCGGTGGATCTCTCGAGCAGAAGTTGATCTCAGAGGAGGACCTCGAGCAGAAGTTGATCTC
AGAGGAGGACTTATAAGCGGCCATGCTAGAGTCCGCAAAAATCACCAGTCTCTCTCTACAAATCTATCTC
TCTCTATTTTTCTCCAGAATAATGTGTGAGTAGTTCCCAGATAAGGGAATTAGGGTTCTTATAGGGTTTC
GCTCATGTGTTGAGCATATAAGAAACCCTTAGTATGTATTTGTATTTGTAAAATACTTCTATCAATAAAA
TTTCTAATTCCTAAAACCAAAATCCAGTGAAGGGCTCGCACGTGCGGAGCTCCGTACCCTCTGCAGGTCA
ACATGGTGGAGCACGACACTCTCGTCTACTCCAAGAATATCAAAGATACAGTCTCAGAAGACCAGAGGGC
TATTGAGACTTTTCAACAAAGGGTAATATCGGGAAACCTCCTCGGATTCCATTGCCCAGCTATCTGTCAC
TTCATCGAAAGGACAGTAGAAAAGGAAGATGGCTTCTACAAATGCCATCATTGCGATAAAGGAAAGGCTA
TCGTTCAAGATGCCTCTACCGACAGTGGTCCCAAAGATGGACCCCCACCCACGAGGAACATCGTGGAAAA
AGAAGACGTTCCAACCACGTCTTCAAAGCAAGTGGATTGATGTGATATCTCCACTGACGTAAGGGATGAC
GCACAATCCCACTATCCTTCGCAAGACCCTTCCTCTATATAAGGAAGTTCATTTCATTTGGAGAGGACCT
CGAGCGCGCGTATTTTTAAACAATTACCAACAACAACAACAAACAACAACAACATTACATTTTACATTCT
ACAACTACATCTAGTATGGTGAGCAAGGGCGAGGAGCTGTTCACCGGGGTGGTGCCCATCCTGGTCGAGC
TGGACGGCGACGTAAACGGCCACAAGTTCAGCGTGTCCGGCGAGGGCGAGGGCGATGCCACCTACGGCAA
GCTGACCCTGAAGCTGATCTGCACCACCGGCAAGCTGCCCGTGCCCTGGCCCACCCTCGTGACCACCCTG
GGCTACGGCCTGCAGTGCTTCGCCCGCTACCCCGACCACATGAAGCAGCACGACTTCTTCAAGTCCGCCA
TGCCCGAAGGCTACGTCCAGGAGCGCACCATCTTCTTCAAGGACGACGGCAACTACAAGACCCGCGCCGA
GGTGAAGTTCGAGGGCGACACCCTGGTGAACCGCATCGAGCTGAAGGGCATCGACTTCAAGGAGGACGGC
AACATCCTGGGGCACAAGCTGGAGTACAACTACAACAGCCACAACGTCTATATCACCGCCGACAAGCAGA
AGAACGGCATCAAGGCCAACTTCAAGATCCGCCACAACATCGAGGACGGCGGCGTGCAGCTCGCCGACCA
CTACCAGCAGAACACCCCCATCGGCGACGGCCCCGTGCTGCTGCCCGACAACCACTACCTGAGCTACCAG
TCCAAGCTGAGCAAGGATCCCAACGAGAAGCGCGATCACATGGTCCTGCTGGAGTTCGTGACCGCCGCCG
GGATCACTCTCGGCATGGACGAGCTGTACAAGAGTAACACTAGTCAATTGGCAACTTTGTATAATAAAGT
TGAACGAGAAACGTAAAATGATATAAATATCAATATATTAAATTAGATTTTGCATAAAAAACAGACTACA
TAATACTGTAAAACACAACATATCCAGTCACTATGGCGGCCGCGGGCTCACTCATTAGGCACCCCAGGCT
TTACACTTTATGCTTCCGGCTCGTATGTTGTGTGGAATTGTGAGCGGATAACAATTTCACACAGGAAACA
GCTATGACCATGATTACCCCGTCCCTGCACGCCTGTCGTTCAACCCTGGAAGATCCGCGTGTCCCGAGTT
CTAACAGTCTGGCCGTCGTTCTGCAGCGTCGCGATTGGGAAAACCCGGGCGTGACCCAACTGAATCGTCT
GGCGGCCCATCCGCCGTTTGCGTCGTGGCGTAACTCAGAAGAAGCCCGTACCGACCGTCCGTCTCAACAA
CTGCGCTCCTAACACTATAAAAAGCTGATGCAGACGGGGCTTTTTTCTGCAGGTCGACCATAGTGACTGG
ATATGTTGTGTTTTACAGTATTATGTAGTCTGTTTTTTATGCAAAATCTAATTTAATATATTGATATTTA
TATCATTTTACGTTTCTCGTTCAGCTTTCTTGTACAAAGTGGTGTCTAGGTTACCAGTATACCCTTATGA
TGTTCCTGATTATGCTGGTTACCCTTACGATGTTCCTGATTACGCAGGATCTGTATACCCTTACGATGTT
CCAGATTATGCCTAAGCGGCCATGCTAGAGTCCGCAAAAATCACCAGTCTCTCTCTACAAATCTATCTCT
CTCTATTTTTCTCCAGAATAATGTGTGAGTAGTTCCCAGATAAGGGAATTAGGGTTCTTATAGGGTTTCG
CTCATGTGTTGAGCATATAAGAAACCCTTAGTATGTATTTGTATTTGTAAAATACTTCTATCAATAAAAT
TTCTAATTCCTAAAACCAAAATCCAGTGAAGGGTAGATCATGAGCGGAGAATTAAGGGAGTCACGTTATG
ACCCCCGCCGATGACGCGGGACAAGCCGTTTTACGTTTGGAACTGACAGAACCGCAACGTTGAAGGAGCC
ACTGAGCGCGGGTTTCTGGAGTTTAATGAGCTAAGCACATACGTCAGAAACCATTATTGCGCGTTCAAAA
GTCGCCTAAGGTCACTATCATCTAGCAAATATTTCTTGTCAAAAATGCTCCACTGACGTTCCATAAATTC
CCCTCGGTATCCAATTAGAGTCTCATATTCACTCTCAACTCGATCGAGGGGATCTACCATGAGTCCAGAA
AGGAGACCAGCAGATATTAGGAGAGCAACCGAAGCAGATATGCCAGCAGTTTGCACCATTGTGAACCATT
ACATCGAGACTTCTACAGTTAATTTTAGGACTGAACCTCAAGAGCCACAGGAATGGACAGATGATCTCGT
GAGATTAAGGGAAAGATACCCTTGGCTTGTTGCTGAGGTGGATGGAGAAGTTGCAGGTATTGCTTACGCA
GGACCTTGGAAGGCTAGAAACGCTTATGATTGGACTGCTGAGTCTACCGTTTACGTGTCACCTAGACATC
AAAGAACCGGACTTGGTTCAACCTTGTATACTCACCTTTTGAAGTCTCTTGAAGCTCAGGGATTCAAATC
TGTTGTGGCTGTTATCGGTTTGCCTAATGATCCAAGTGTGAGAATGCATGAAGCTCTCGGATACGCACCA
AGGGGTATGTTAAGAGCTGCTGGATTTAAACATGGTAACTGGCACGATGTTGGTTTCTGGCAGTTAGATT
TCAGTTTACCAGTTCCACCAAGACCAGTGCTTCCAGTGACCGAGATTTGACCCGGGCTAGAGTCAAGCAG
ATCGTTCAAACATTTGGCAATAAAGTTTCTTAATATTGAATCCTGTTGCCGGTCTTGCGATGATTATCAT
ATAATTTCTGTTGAATTACGTTAAGCATGTAATAATTAACATGTAATGCATGACGTTATTTATGAGATGG
GTTTTTATGATTAGAGTCCCGCAATTATACATTTAATACGCGATAGAAAACAAAATATAGCGCGCAAACT
AGGATAAATTATCGCGCGCGGTGTCATCTATGTTACTAGATCGACCGGCATGAAGCTGAGTTAACGATGT
AAGTCCTCAATTCGGCGTTAATTCAGTACATTAAAAACGTCCGCAATGTGTTATTAAGTTGTCTAAGCGT
CAATTTGTTTACACCACAATATATCCTGCCACCAGCCAGCCAACAGCTCCCCGACCGGCAGCTCGGCACA
AAATCACCACTCGATACAGGCAGCCCATCAGTCCGGGACGGCGTCAGCGGGAGAGCCGTTGTAAGGCGGC
AGACTTTGCTCATGTTACCGATGCTATTCGGAAGAACGGCAACTAAGCTGCCGGGTTTGAAACACGGATG
ATCTCGCGGAGGGTAGCATGTTGATTGTAACGATGACAGAGCGTTGCTGCCTGTGATCAATTCGGGCACG
AACCCAGTGGACATAAGCCTGTTCGGTTCGTAAGCTGTAATGCAAGTAGCGTATGCGCTCACGCAACTGG
TCCAGAACCTTGACCGAACGCAGCGGTGGTAACGGCGCAGTGGCGGTTTTCATGGCTTGTTATGACTGTT
TTTTTGGGGTACAGTCTATGCCTCGGGCATCCAAGCAGCAAGCGCGTTACGCCGTGGGTCGATGTTTGAT
GTTATGGAGCAGCAACGATGTTACGCAGCAGGGCAGTCGCCCTAAAACAAAGTTAAACATCATGGGGGAA
GCGGTGATCGCCGAAGTATCGACTCAACTATCAGAGGTAGTTGGCGTCATCGAGCGCCATCTCGAACCGA
CGTTGCTGGCCGTACATTTGTACGGCTCCGCAGTGGATGGCGGCCTGAAGCCACACAGTGATATTGATTT
GCTGGTTACGGTGACCGTAAGGCTTGATGAAACAACGCGGCGAGCTTTGATCAACGACCTTTTGGAAACT
TCGGCTTCCCCTGGAGAGAGCGAGATTCTCCGCGCTGTAGAAGTCACCATTGTTGTGCACGACGACATCA
TTCCGTGGCGTTATCCAGCTAAGCGCGAACTGCAATTTGGAGAATGGCAGCGCAATGACATTCTTGCAGG
TATCTTCGAGCCAGCCACGATCGACATTGATCTGGCTATCTTGCTGACAAAAGCAAGAGAACATAGCGTT
GCCTTGGTAGGTCCAGCGGCGGAGGAACTCTTTGATCCGGTTCCTGAACAGGATCTATTTGAGGCGCTAA
ATGAAACCTTAACGCTATGGAACTCGCCGCCCGACTGGGCTGGCGATGAGCGAAATGTAGTGCTTACGTT
GTCCCGCATTTGGTACAGCGCAGTAACCGGCAAAATCGCGCCGAAGGATGTCGCTGCCGACTGGGCAATG
GAGCGCCTGCCGGCCCAGTATCAGCCCGTCATACTTGAAGCTAGACAGGCTTATCTTGGACAAGAAGAAG
ATCGCTTGGCCTCGCGCGCAGATCAGTTGGAAGAATTTGTCCACTACGTGAAAGGCGAGATCACCAAGGT
AGTCGGCAAATAATGTCTAGCTAGAAATTCGTTCAAGCCGACGCCGCTTCGCGGCGCGGCTTAACTCAAG
CGTTAGATGCACTAAGCACATAATTGCTCACAGCCAAACTATCAGGTCAAGTCTGCTTTTATTATTTTTA
AGCGTGCATAATAAGCCCTACACAAATTGGGAGATATATCATGCATGACCAAAATCCCTTAACGTGAGTT
TTCGTTCCACTGAGCGTCAGACCCCGTAGAAAAGATCAAAGGATCTTCTTGAGATCCTTTTTTTCTGCGC
GTAATCTGCTGCTTGCAAACAAAAAAACCACCGCTACCAGCGGTGGTTTGTTTGCCGGATCAAGAGCTAC
CAACTCTTTTTCCGAAGGTAACTGGCTTCAGCAGAGCGCAGATACCAAATACTGTCCTTCTAGTGTAGCC
GTAGTTAGGCCACCACTTCAAGAACTCTGTAGCACCGCCTACATACCTCGCTCTGCTAATCCTGTTACCA
GTGGCTGCTGCCAGTGGCGATAAGTCGTGTCTTACCGGGTTGGACTCAAGACGATAGTTACCGGATAAGG
CGCAGCGGTCGGGCTGAACGGGGGGTTCGTGCACACAGCCCAGCTTGGAGCGAACGACCTACACCGAACT
GAGATACCTACAGCGTGAGCTATGAGAAAGCGCCACGCTTCCCGAAGGGAGAAAGGCGGACAGGTATCCG
GTAAGCGGCAGGGTCGGAACAGGAGAGCGCACGAGGGAGCTTCCAGGGGGAAACGCCTGGTATCTTTATA
GTCCTGTCGGGTTTCGCCACCTCTGACTTGAGCGTCGATTTTTGTGATGCTCGTCAGGGGGGCGGAGCCT
ATGGAAAAACGCCAGCAACGCGGCCTTTTTACGGTTCCTGGCCTTTTGCTGGCCTTTTGCTCACATGTTC
TTTCCTGCGTTATCCCCTGATTCTGTGGATAACCGTATTACCGCCTTTGAGTGAGCTGATACCGCTCGCC
GCAGCCGAACGACCGAGCGCAGCGAGTCAGTGAGCGAGGAAGCGGAAGAGCGCCTGATGCGGTATTTTCT
CCTTACGCATCTGTGCGGTATTTCACACCGCATATGGTGCACTCTCAGTACAATCTGCTCTGATGCCGCA
TAGTTAAGCCAGTATACACTCCGCTATCGCTACGTGACTGGGTCATGGCTGCGCCCCGACACCCGCCAAC
ACCCGCTGACGCGCCCTGACGGGCTTGTCTGCTCCCGGCATCCGCTTACAGACAAGCTGTGACCGTCTCC
GGGAGCTGCATGTGTCAGAGGTTTTCACCGTCATCACCGAAACGCGCGAGGCAGGGTGCCTTGATGTGGG
CGCCGGCGGTCGAGTGGCGACGGCGCGGCTTGTCCGCGCCCTGGTAGATTGCCTGGCCCTAGGCCAGCCA
TTTTTGAGCGGCCAGCGGCCGCGATAGGCCGACGCGAAGCGGCGGGGCGTAGGGAGCGCAGCGACCGAAG
GGTAGGCGCTTTTTGCAGCTCTTCGGCTGTGCGCTGGCCAGACAGTTATGCACAGGCCAGGCGGGTTTTA
AGAGTTTTAATAAGTTTTAAAGAGTTTTAGGCGGAAAAATCGCCTTTTTTCTCTTTTATATCAGTCACTT
ACATGTGTGACCGGTTCCCAATGTACGGCTTTGGGTTCCCAATGTACGGGTTCCGGTTCCCAATGTACGG
CTTTGGGTTCCCAATGTACGTGCTATCCACAGGAAAGAGACCTTTTCGACCTTTTTCCCCTGCTAGGGCA
ATTTGCCCTAGCATCTGCTCCGTACATTAGGAACCGGCGGATGCTTCGCCCTCGATCAGGTTGCGGTAGC
GCATGACTAGGATCGGGCCAGCCTGCCCCGCCTCCTCCTTCAAATCGTACTCCGGCAGGTCATTTGACCC
GATCAGCTTGCGCACGGTGAAACAGAACTTCTTGAACTCTCCGGCGCTGCCACTGCGTTCGTAGATCGTC
TTGAACAACCATCTGGCTTCTGCCTTGCCTGCGGCGCGGCGTGCCAGGCGGTAGAGAAAACGGCCGATGC
CGGGATCGATCAAAAAGTAATCGGGGTGAACCGTCAGCACGTCCGGGTTCTTGCCTTCTGTGATCTCGCG
GTACATCCAATCAGCTAGCTCGATCTCGATGTACTCCGGCCGCCCGGTTTCGCTCTTTACGATCTTGTAG
CGGCTAATCAAGGCTTCACCCTCGGATACCGTCACCAGGCGGCCGTTCTTGGCCTTCTTCGTACGCTGCA
TGGCAACGTGCGTGGTGTTTAACCGAATGCAGGTTTCTACCAGGTCGTCTTTCTGCTTTCCGCCATCGGC
TCGCCGGCAGAACTTGAGTACGTCCGCAACGTGTGGACGGAACACGCGGCCGGGCTTGTCTCCCTTCCCT
TCCCGGTATCGGTTCATGGATTCGGTTAGATGGGAAACCGCCATCAGTACCAGGTCGTAATCCCACACAC
TGGCCATGCCGGCCGGCCCTGCGGAAACCTCTACGTGCCCGTCTGGAAGCTCGTAGCGGATCACCTCGCC
AGCTCGTCGGTCACGCTTCGACAGACGGAAAACGGCCACGTCCATGATGCTGCGACTATCGCGGGTGCCC
ACGTCATAGAGCATCGGAACGAAAAAATCTGGTTGCTCGTCGCCCTTGGGCGGCTTCCTAATCGACGGCG
CACCGGCTGCCGGCGGTTGCCGGGATTCTTTGCGGATTCGATCAGCGGCCGCTTGCCACGATTCACCGGG
GCGTGCTTCTGCCTCGATGCGTTGCCGCTGGGCGGCCTGCGCGGCCTTCAACTTCTCCACCAGGTCATCA
CCCAGCGCCGCGCCGATTTGTACCGGGCCGGATGGTTTGCGACCGCTCACGCCGATTCCTCGGGCTTGGG
GGTTCCAGTGCCATTGCAGGGCCGGCAGACAACCCAGCCGCTTACGCCTGGCCAACCGCCCGTTCCTCCA
CACATGGGGCATTCCACGGCGTCGGTGCCTGGTTGTTCTTGATTTTCCATGCCGCCTCCTTTAGCCGCTA
AAATTCATCTACTCATTTATTCATTTGCTCATTTACTCTGGTAGCTGCGCGATGTATTCAGATAGCAGCT
CGGTAATGGTCTTGCCTTGGCGTACCGCGTACATCTTCAGCTTGGTGTGATCCTCCGCCGGCAACTGAAA
GTTGACCCGCTTCATGGCTGGCGTGTCTGCCAGGCTGGCCAACGTTGCAGCCTTGCTGCTGCGTGCGCTC
GGACGGCCGGCACTTAGCGTGTTTGTGCTTTTGCTCATTTTCTCTTTACCTCATTAACTCAAATGAGTTT
TGATTTAATTTCAGCGGCCAGCGCCTGGACCTCGCGGGCAGCGTCGCCCTCGGGTTCTGATTCAAGAACG
GTTGTGCCGGCGGCGGCAGTGCCTGGGTAGCTCACGCGCTGCGTGATACGGGACTCAAGAATGGGCAGCT
CGTACCCGGCCAGCGCCTCGGCAACCTCACCGCCGATGCGCGTGCCTTTGATCGCCCGCGACACGACAAA
GGCCGCTTGTAGCCTTCCATCCGTGACCTCAATGCGCTGCTTAACCAGCTCCACCAGGTCGGCGGTGGCC
CATATGTCGTAAGGGCTTGGCTGCACCGGAATCAGCACGAAGTCGGCTGCCTTGATCGCGGACACAGCCA
AGTCCGCCGCCTGGGGCGCTCCGTCGATCACTACGAAGTCGCGCCGGCCGATGGCCTTCACGTCGCGGTC
AATCGTCGGGCGGTCGATGCCGACAACGGTTAGCGGTTGATCTTCCCGCACGGCCGCCCAATCGCGGGCA
CTGCCCTGGGGATCGGAATCGACTAACAGAACATCGGCCCCGGCGAGTTGCAGGGCGCGGGCTAGATGGG
TTGCGATGGTCGTCTTGCCTGACCCGCCTTTCTGGTTAAGTACAGCGATAACCTTCATGCGTTCCCCTTG
CGTATTTGTTTATTTACTCATCGCATCATATACGCAGCGACCGCATGACGCAAGCTGTTTTACTCAAATA
CACATCACCTTTTTAGACGGCGGCGCTCGGTTTCTTCAGCGGCCAAGCTGGCCGGCCAGGCCGCCAGCTT
GGCATCAGACAAACCGGCCAGGATTTCATGCAGCCGCACGGTTGAGACGTGCGCGGGCGGCTCGAACACG
TACCCGGCCGCGATCATCTCCGCCTCGATCTCTTCGGTAATGAAAAACGGTTCGTCCTGGCCGTCCTGGT
GCGGTTTCATGCTTGTTCCTCTTGGCGTTCATTCTCGGCGGCCGCCAGGGCGTCGGCCTCGGTCAATGCG
TCCTCACGGAAGGCACCGCGCCGCCTGGCCTCGGTGGGCGTCACTTCCTCGCTGCGCTCAAGTGCGCGGT
ACAGGGTCGAGCGATGCACGCCAAGCAGTGCAGCCGCCTCTTTCACGGTGCGGCCTTCCTGGTCGATCAG
CTCGCGGGCGTGCGCGATCTGTGCCGGGGTGAGGGTAGGGCGGGGGCCAAACTTCACGCCTCGGGCCTTG
GCGGCCTCGCGCCCGCTCCGGGTGCGGTCGATGATTAGGGAACGCTCGAACTCGGCAATGCCGGCGAACA
CGGTCAACACCATGCGGCCGGCCGGCGTGGTGGTGTCGGCCCACGGCTCTGCCAGGCTACGCAGGCCCGC
GCCGGCCTCCTGGATGCGCTCGGCAATGTCCAGTAGGTCGCGGGTGCTGCGGGCCAGGCGGTCTAGCCTG
GTCACTGTCACAACGTCGCCAGGGCGTAGGTGGTCAAGCATCCTGGCCAGCTCCGGGCGGTCGCGCCTGG
TGCCGGTGATCTTCTCGGAAAACAGCTTGGTGCAGCCGGCCGCGTGCAGTTCGGCCCGTTGGTTGGTCAA
GTCCTGGTCGTCGGTGCTGACGCGGGCATAGCCCAGCAGGCCAGCGGCGGCGCTCTTGTTCATGGCGTAA
TGTCTCCGGTTCTAGTCGCAAGTATTCTACTTTATGCGACTAAAACACGCGACAAGAAAACGCCAGGAAA
AGGGCAGGGCGGCAGCCTGTCGCGTAACTTAGGACTTGTGCGACATGTCGTTTTCAGAAGACGGCTGCAC
TGAACGTCAGAAGCCGACTGCACTATAGCAGCGGAGGGGTTGGATCAAAGTACTTTAAAGTACTTTAAAG
TACTTTAAAGTACTTTGATCCCGAGGGGAACCCTGTGGTTGGCATGCACATACAAATGGACGAACGGATA
AACCTTTTCACGCCCTTTTAAATATCCGATTATTCTAATAAACGCTCTTTTCTCTTAGGTTTACCCGCCA
ATATATCCTGTCAAACACTGATAGTTT
Features (pLannotate 1.2.2; 36 found; start..end, strand, type, name):
    143..487     +  promoter       CaMV 35S promoter: strong constitutive promoter from cauliflower mosaic virus
    440..486     +  promoter       minimal CaMV 35S promoter: minimal 35S promoter from cauliflower mosaic virus
    575..1285    +  CDS            rsTagRFP: rsTagRFP is a photoswitchable red fluorescent protein published in 2012, derived from Entacmaea quadricolor. It has high acid sensitivity.
   1304..1428    +  protein_bind   attR1: mutant version of attR; recombination site for the Gateway® LR reaction LR Clonase™
   1453..1483    +  promoter       lac UV5 promoter: E. coli lac promoter with an "up" mutation
   1507..1536    +  promoter       cat promoter (fragment): promoter of the E. coli cat gene encoding chloramphenicol acetyltransferase
   1537..2196    +  CDS            CmR: chloramphenicol acetyltransferase; cat; confers resistance to chloramphenicol
   2375..2533    +  CDS            ccdA (fragment): CCDA_ECO57 - Also known as H, letA. Experimental evidence at protein level: Swiss-Prot protein existence level 1. Antitoxin component of a type II toxin-antitoxin (TA) system which inhibits the post-segregational killing (PSK) of plasmid-free cells, also referred to as a plasmid addiction system. Binds to and blocks the activity of CcdB; will also remove bound CcdB protein from the CcdB-GyrA complex by forming a CcdA-CcdB complex, a process termed rejuvenation. Functions as a transcriptional corepressor for the ccdAB operon, repression also requires CcdB (By similarity). From Escherichia coli
   2538..2840    +  CDS            ccdB: CCDB_ECOLI - Also known as G, letB, letD. Experimental evidence at protein level: Swiss-Prot protein existence level 1. Toxic component of a type II toxin-antitoxin (TA) system, functioning in plasmid maintainence. Responsible for the post- segregational killing (PSK) of plasmid-free cells, also referred to as a plasmid addiction system. Half-life of over 2 hours. Cell killing by CcdB is accompanied by filamentation, defects in chromosome and plasmid segregation, defects in cell division, formation of anucleate cells, decreased DNA synthesis and plasmid loss. Interferes with the activity of DN
   2884..3008    -  protein_bind   attR4: mutant version of attR; recombination site for the Gateway® LR reaction LR Clonase™
   3159..3318    +  polyA_signal   CaMV poly(A) signal (fragment): cauliflower mosaic virus polyadenylation signal
   3434..3778    +  promoter       CaMV 35S promoter: strong constitutive promoter from cauliflower mosaic virus
   3731..3777    +  promoter       minimal CaMV 35S promoter: minimal 35S promoter from cauliflower mosaic virus
   3866..4582    +  CDS            mVenus: mVenus is a basic (constitutively fluorescent) yellow fluorescent protein published in 2006, derived from Aequorea victoria. It is reported to be a rapidly-maturing monomer with moderate acid sensitivity.
   4602..4725    +  protein_bind   attR3: mutant version of attR; recombination site for the Gateway® LR reaction LR Clonase™
   4760..4790    +  promoter       lac promoter: promoter for the E. coli lac operon
   4794..4816    +  protein_bind   lac operator (fragment): The lac repressor binds to the lac operator to inhibit transcription in E. coli. This inhibition can be relieved by adding lactose or isopropyl-β-D-thiogalactopyranoside (IPTG). lac repressor encoded by lacI
   4834..5049    +  CDS            lacZ (fragment): BGAL_ECOLI - Experimental evidence at protein level: Swiss-Prot protein existence level 1. From Escherichia coli (strain K12).
   5099..5223    -  protein_bind   attR2: mutant version of attR; recombination site for the Gateway® LR reaction LR Clonase™
   5306..5328    +  CDS            3xHA (fragment): three tandem HA epitope tags
   5398..5557    +  polyA_signal   CaMV poly(A) signal (fragment): cauliflower mosaic virus polyadenylation signal
   5649..5827    +  promoter       NOS promoter: nopaline synthase promoter
   5869..6417    +  CDS            bar: PAT_STRHY - Experimental evidence at protein level: Swiss-Prot protein existence level 1. Inactivates phosphinothricin (PPT) by transfer of an acetyl group from acetyl CoA. Can also acetylate demethylphosphinothricin but not PTT or glutamate. This enzyme is an effector of phosphinothricin tripeptide (PTT or bialaphos) resistance. From Streptomyces hygroscopicus. Introduced by genetic manipulation and expressed in glufosinate-tolerant maize by Dekalb Genetics.
   6440..6692    +  terminator     NOS terminator: nopaline synthase terminator and poly(A) signal
   6797..6821    -  misc_feature   LB T-DNA repeat: left border repeat from nopaline C58 T-DNA
   7080..7103    +  promoter       Pc promoter (fragment): intI1 (promoter lies within the coding sequence); class 1 integron promoter
   7279..7335    +  CDS            GmR (fragment): gentamycin acetyltransferase; aacC1; confers resistance to gentamycin
   7346..8133    +  CDS            SmR (fragment): aminoglycoside adenylyltransferase (Murphy, 1985); aadA; confers resistance to spectinomycin and streptomycin
   8379..8967    +  rep_origin     ori: high-copy-number ColE1/pMB1/pBR322/pUC origin of replication
   9153..9293    -  misc_feature   bom: basis of mobility region from pBR322
   9395..9434    -  CDS            rop (fragment): Rop protein, which maintains plasmids at low copy number; rop
   9637..9831    -  rep_origin     pVS1 oriV: origin of replication for the Pseudomonas plasmid pVS1 (Heeb et al., 2000)
   9897..10970   -  CDS            pVS1 RepA: replication protein from the Pseudomonas plasmid pVS1 (Heeb et al., 2000)
  11399..12028   -  CDS            pVS1 StaA: stability protein from the Pseudomonas plasmid pVS1 (Heeb et al., 2000)
  12588..12989   -  CDS            Y4CG_SINFN (fragment): Protein inferred from homology: Swiss-Prot protein existence level 3. From Sinorhizobium fredii (strain NBRC 101917 / NGR234).
  13359..13383   -  misc_feature   RB T-DNA repeat: right border repeat from nopaline C58 T-DNA
