[The description below was written by a language model from this plasmid's Addgene catalogue record and pLannotate feature annotations shown in this document.]
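Description:
pFRETvr-2in1-NN is an empty binary T-DNA destination vector (about 13.4 kb) for plant expression, designed so that two candidate interaction partners can be placed on a single plasmid for FRET/FLIM analysis after transient or stable Agrobacterium-mediated transformation. The backbone carries a high-copy ColE1-type origin with a bom site for propagation in E. coli and the pVS1 oriV, RepA and StaA functions for maintenance in Agrobacterium. An aadA gene provides spectinomycin resistance. Because the unrecombined vector contains ccdB, it is kept in a ccdB-tolerant strain, with chloramphenicol selecting for the intact cassette.

Between the right and left T-DNA borders lie two independent expression units, each driven by a CaMV 35S promoter and closed by a CaMV poly(A) signal. The first encodes a red fluorescent protein, catalogued as tagRFP (the automated annotation labels it as the related rsTagRFP). It is followed by an attR1–attR4 Gateway cassette holding the chloramphenicol resistance gene and ccdB. The second encodes mVenus followed by an attR3–attR2 cassette holding a lac promoter/operator and a lacZ fragment. A single multisite LR reaction can therefore swap both cassettes for genes of interest. Loss of ccdB selects for the first exchange, and loss of lacZ gives a blue/white screen for the second. Both fluorophores end up at the N terminus of their inserts, as "NN" indicates, giving an mVenus donor and a tagRFP acceptor. A short 3xHA fragment is annotated downstream of attR2.

A NOS promoter–bar–NOS terminator unit near the left border confers Basta (phosphinothricin) resistance for selecting stable transformants. Co-delivering both fusions on one T-DNA ensures that each transformed cell receives both constructs.
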