Addgene plasmid #105126: pFRETvr-2in1-NN
Purpose: (Empty Backbone) FRET/FLIM analysis in plants (stable or transient transformation)
Depositing lab: Christopher Grefen. Depositing organization: Eberhard Karls Universitaet Tuebingen. Publication: Binary 2in1 Vectors Improve in Planta (Co)localization and Dynamic Protein Interaction Studies. Hecker A, Wallmeroth N, Peter S, Blatt MR, Harter K, Grefen C. Plant Physiol. 2015 Jul;168(3):776-87. doi: 10.1104/pp.15.00533. Epub 2015 May 13. PubMed 25971551.
Backbone
  Vector backbone: pFRETvr-2in1-NN
  Vector type: Plant Expression
  Selectable markers: Basta ; lacZ
  Tag / fusion protein: mVenus/tagRFP (N terminal on backbone)
Growth in bacteria
  Bacterial resistance: Chloramphenicol and Spectinomycin, 25 & 50 μg/mL
  Growth temperature: 37°C
  Growth strain: ccdB Survival
  Copy number: High Copy
Gene/Insert
  Gene/Insert name: None
  Tag / fusion protein: mVenus/tagRFP (N terminal on backbone)
Terms and licenses: Academic/Nonprofit Terms; Industry Terms: Not Available to Industry
How to cite: pFRETvr-2in1-NN was a gift from Christopher Grefen (Addgene plasmid # 105126 ; http://n2t.net/addgene:105126 ; RRID:Addgene_105126)
